Addgene plasmid #84249: pSLQ1869-1 pHR: U6-SpsgSV40 CMV-mCherry
Purpose: Expresses Sp sgSV40 gRNA with a mCherry fluorescent marker
Depositing lab: Stanley Qi. Depositing organization: Stanford University. Publication: Complex transcriptional modulation with orthogonal and inducible dCas9 regulators. Gao Y, Xiong X, Wong S, Charles EJ, Lim WA, Qi LS. Nat Methods. 2016 Oct 24. doi: 10.1038/nmeth.4042. PubMed 27776111.
Backbone
  Vector backbone: pHR
  Total vector size (bp): 7654
  Vector type: Mammalian Expression, Lentiviral, CRISPR
Growth in bacteria
  Bacterial resistance: Ampicillin, 100 μg/mL
  Growth temperature: 37°C
  Growth strain: NEB Stable
  Copy number: High Copy
Gene/Insert
  Gene/Insert name: Sp sgSV40
  gRNA/shRNA sequence: GAAAGTCCCCAGGCTCCCCAGC
  Species: Synthetic; S. pyogenes
  Promoter: mouse U6
  Cloning method: Restriction Enzyme; 5′ cloning site BstXI (not destroyed); 3′ cloning site XhoI (not destroyed)
  Sequencing primers: 5′ GAGATCCAGTTTGGTTAGTACCGGG; 3′ ATGCATGGCGGTAATACGGTTAT
Terms and licenses: Academic/Nonprofit Terms; Industry Terms: Not Available to Industry
Depositor comments: Contains a CMV-mCherry fluorescent marker 3' of the sgRNA.
How to cite: pSLQ1869-1 pHR: U6-SpsgSV40 CMV-mCherry was a gift from Stanley Qi (Addgene plasmid # 84249 ; http://n2t.net/addgene:84249 ; RRID:Addgene_84249)
