[The description below was written by a language model from this plasmid's Addgene catalogue record and pLannotate feature annotations shown in this document.]
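Description:
pSLQ1869-1 pHR: U6-SpsgSV40 CMV-mCherry is a 7,654 bp lentiviral transfer plasmid built on the pHR backbone for delivering a Streptococcus pyogenes single guide RNA into mammalian cells. It is maintained in bacteria through a high-copy ColE1/pUC-type origin and an ampicillin resistance gene (β-lactamase with its own promoter). The viral portion begins with a CMV enhancer/promoter fused to a truncated HIV-1 5' LTR, which drives production of the genomic RNA in packaging cells. This is followed by the Ψ packaging signal with a gag fragment, the Rev response element for Rev-dependent nuclear export, and the cPPT/CTS. A WPRE sits downstream of the payload to improve transcript expression. A nef fragment and a second truncated LTR close the provirus at the 3' end.

The payload consists of two independent expression units. According to the catalogue entry, a mouse U6 promoter (a Pol III promoter, not picked up by the automated annotation) drives the sgRNA, which was cloned between BstXI and XhoI sites that remain intact. The short "SV40 promoter" fragment annotated just upstream of the S. pyogenes tracrRNA-derived scaffold appears to be the guide's spacer itself, since the guide is designed to target the SV40 promoter sequence. Immediately 3' of the sgRNA, a second CMV enhancer/promoter expresses mCherry, which marks transfected or transduced cells. Two same-orientation loxP sites lie on either side of the annotated spacer, scaffold and CMV-mCherry region, so Cre could in principle excise it, although the record does not describe such a use. The plasmid comes from work on orthogonal and inducible dCas9 transcriptional regulators, where it would supply the Sp guide directing a dCas9 effector to an SV40 promoter-based target.
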