Features (pLannotate 1.2.2; 24 found; start..end, strand, type, name):
     40..92      -  misc_feature   bom (fragment): basis of mobility region from pBR322
    247..626     +  enhancer       CMV enhancer: human cytomegalovirus immediate early enhancer
    627..826     +  promoter       CMV promoter: human cytomegalovirus (CMV) immediate early promoter
    844..1024    +  LTR            5' LTR (truncated): truncated 5' long terminal repeat (LTR) from HIV-1
   1071..1196    +  misc_feature   HIV-1 Ψ: packaging signal of human immunodeficiency virus type 1
   1180..1518    +  CDS            HIV-1 gag (fragment): gag protein from human immunodeficiency virus 1; gag
   1695..1928    +  misc_feature   RRE: The Rev response element (RRE) of HIV-1 allows for Rev-dependent mRNA export from the nucleus to the cytoplasm.
   2305..2405    +  CDS            Rev (fragment): human immunodeficiency virus 1 (HIV-1) Rev protein; rev; enhances nuclear export of unspliced and incompletely spliced viral mRNAs
   2455..2572    +  misc_feature   cPPT/CTS: central polypurine tract and central termination sequence of HIV-1
   2825..2858    +  protein_bind   loxP: Cre-mediated recombination occurs in the 8-bp core sequence (GCATACAT). Cre recombinase
   2943..2966    +  promoter       SV40 promoter (fragment): SV40 enhancer and early promoter
   2985..3052    +  misc_RNA       tracrRNA (fragment): trans-activating CRISPR RNA for the Streptococcus pyogenes CRISPR/Cas9 system
   3177..3480    +  enhancer       CMV enhancer: human cytomegalovirus immediate early enhancer
   3481..3684    +  promoter       CMV promoter: human cytomegalovirus (CMV) immediate early promoter
   3726..4433    +  CDS            mCherry: monomeric derivative of DsRed fluorescent protein (Shaner et al., 2004) mammalian codon-optimized
   4454..4487    +  protein_bind   loxP: Cre-mediated recombination occurs in the 8-bp core sequence (GCATACAT). Cre recombinase
   4520..4543    +  misc_feature   MCS (fragment): pBluescript multiple cloning site
   4543..5131    +  misc_feature   WPRE: woodchuck hepatitis virus posttranscriptional regulatory element
   5132..5151    +  misc_feature   MCS (fragment): pBluescript multiple cloning site
   5153..5653    +  CDS            nef (fragment): NEF_HV1LA - Experimental evidence at protein level: Swiss-Prot protein existence level 1. Extracellular Nef protein targets CD4(+) T-lymphocytes for apoptosis by interacting with CXCR4 surface receptors. From Human immunodeficiency virus type 1 group M subtype B (isolate Lai) (HIV-1).
   5660..5840    +  LTR            5' LTR (truncated): truncated 5' long terminal repeat (LTR) from HIV-1
   5902..6490    -  rep_origin     ori: high-copy-number ColE1/pMB1/pBR322/pUC origin of replication
   6661..7521    -  CDS            AmpR: β-lactamase; bla; confers resistance to ampicillin, carbenicillin, and related antibiotics
   7522..7626    -  promoter       AmpR promoter: bla
>Addgene plasmid #84249 | pSLQ1869-1 pHR: U6-SpsgSV40 CMV-mCherry | depositor full sequence | sequence record 161079 | pSLQ1869-1 pHR: U6-SpsgSV40 CMV-mCherry sequence 7654 bps
GCTTAAGCGGTCGACGGATCGGGAGATCTCCCGATCCCCTATGGTGCACTCTCAGTACAATCTGCTCTGA
TGCCGCATAGTTAAGCCAGTATCTGCTCCCTGCTTGTGTGTTGGAGGTCGCTGAGTAGTGCGCGAGCAAA
ATTTAAGCTACAACAAGGCAAGGCTTGACCGACAATTGCATGAAGAATCTGCTTAGGGTTAGGCGTTTTG
CGCTGCTTCGCGATGTACGGGCCAGATATACGCGTTGACATTGATTATTGACTAGTTATTAATAGTAATC
AATTACGGGGTCATTAGTTCATAGCCCATATATGGAGTTCCGCGTTACATAACTTACGGTAAATGGCCCG
CCTGGCTGACCGCCCAACGACCCCCGCCCATTGACGTCAATAATGACGTATGTTCCCATAGTAACGCCAA
TAGGGACTTTCCATTGACGTCAATGGGTGGAGTATTTACGGTAAACTGCCCACTTGGCAGTACATCAAGT
GTATCATATGCCAAGTACGCCCCCTATTGACGTCAATGACGGTAAATGGCCCGCCTGGCATTATGCCCAG
TACATGACCTTATGGGACTTTCCTACTTGGCAGTACATCTACGTATTAGTCATCGCTATTACCATGGTGA
TGCGGTTTTGGCAGTACATCAATGGGCGTGGATAGCGGTTTGACTCACGGGGATTTCCAAGTCTCCACCC
CATTGACGTCAATGGGAGTTTGTTTTGGCACCAAAATCAACGGGACTTTCCAAAATGTCGTAACAACTCC
GCCCCATTGACGCAAATGGGCGGTAGGCGTGTACGGTGGGAGGTCTATATAAGCAGCGCGTTTTGCCTGT
ACTGGGTCTCTCTGGTTAGACCAGATCTGAGCCTGGGAGCTCTCTGGCTAACTAGGGAACCCACTGCTTA
AGCCTCAATAAAGCTTGCCTTGAGTGCTTCAAGTAGTGTGTGCCCGTCTGTTGTGTGACTCTGGTAACTA
GAGATCCCTCAGACCCTTTTAGTCAGTGTGGAAAATCTCTAGCAGTGGCGCCCGAACAGGGACTTGAAAG
CGAAAGGGAAACCAGAGGAGCTCTCTCGACGCAGGACTCGGCTTGCTGAAGCGCGCACGGCAAGAGGCGA
GGGGCGGCGACTGGTGAGTACGCCAAAAATTTTGACTAGCGGAGGCTAGAAGGAGAGAGATGGGTGCGAG
AGCGTCAGTATTAAGCGGGGGAGAATTAGATCGCGATGGGAAAAAATTCGGTTAAGGCCAGGGGGAAAGA
AAAAATATAAATTAAAACATATAGTATGGGCAAGCAGGGAGCTAGAACGATTCGCAGTTAATCCTGGCCT
GTTAGAAACATCAGAAGGCTGTAGACAAATACTGGGACAGCTACAACCATCCCTTCAGACAGGATCAGAA
GAACTTAGATCATTATATAATACAGTAGCAACCCTCTATTGTGTGCATCAAAGGATAGAGATAAAAGACA
CCAAGGAAGCTTTAGACAAGATAGAGGAAGAGCAAAACAAAAGTAAGACCACCGCACAGCAAGCGGCCGG
CCGCGCTGATCTTCAGACCTGGAGGAGGAGATATGAGGGACAATTGGAGAAGTGAATTATATAAATATAA
AGTAGTAAAAATTGAACCATTAGGAGTAGCACCCACCAAGGCAAAGAGAAGAGTGGTGCAGAGAGAAAAA
AGAGCAGTGGGAATAGGAGCTTTGTTCCTTGGGTTCTTGGGAGCAGCAGGAAGCACTATGGGCGCAGCGT
CAATGACGCTGACGGTACAGGCCAGACAATTATTGTCTGGTATAGTGCAGCAGCAGAACAATTTGCTGAG
GGCTATTGAGGCGCAACAGCATCTGTTGCAACTCACAGTCTGGGGCATCAAGCAGCTCCAGGCAAGAATC
CTGGCTGTGGAAAGATACCTAAAGGATCAACAGCTCCTGGGGATTTGGGGTTGCTCTGGAAAACTCATTT
GCACCACTGCTGTGCCTTGGAATGCTAGTTGGAGTAATAAATCTCTGGAACAGATTTGGAATCACACGAC
CTGGATGGAGTGGGACAGAGAAATTAACAATTACACAAGCTTAATACACTCCTTAATTGAAGAATCGCAA
AACCAGCAAGAAAAGAATGAACAAGAATTATTGGAATTAGATAAATGGGCAAGTTTGTGGAATTGGTTTA
ACATAACAAATTGGCTGTGGTATATAAAATTATTCATAATGATAGTAGGAGGCTTGGTAGGTTTAAGAAT
AGTTTTTGCTGTACTTTCTATAGTGAATAGAGTTAGGCAGGGATATTCACCATTATCGTTTCAGACCCAC
CTCCCAACCCCGAGGGGACCCGACAGGCCCGAAGGAATAGAAGAAGAAGGTGGAGAGAGAGACAGAGACA
GATCCATTCGATTAGTGAACGGATCGGCACTGCGTGCGCCAATTCTGCAGACAAATGGCAGTATTCATCC
ACAATTTTAAAAGAAAAGGGGGGATTGGGGGGTACAGTGCAGGGGAAAGAATAGTAGACATAATAGCAAC
AGACATACAAACTAAAGAATTACAAAAACAAATTACAAAAATTCAAAATTTTCGGGTTTATTACAGGGAC
AGCAGAGATCCAGTTTGGTTAGTACCGGGCCCGCTCTAGAGATCCGACGCGCCATCTCTAGGCCCGCGCC
GGCCCCCTCGCACGGACTTGTGGGAGAAGCTCGGCTACTCCCCTGCCCCGGTTAATTTGCATATAATATT
TCCTAGTAACTATAGAGGCTTAATGTGCGATAAAAGACAGATAATCTGTTCTTTTTAATACTAGCTACAT
TTTACATGATAGGCTTGGATTTCTATAACTTCGTATAGCATACATTATACGAAGTTATAAACAGCACAAA
AGGAAACTCACCCTAACTGTAAAGTAATTGTGTGTTTTGAGACTATAAGTATCCCTTGGAGAACCACCTT
GTTGGAAAGTCCCCAGGCTCCCCAGCGTTTAAGAGCTATGCTGGAAACAGCATAGCAAGTTTAAATAAGG
CTAGTCCGTTATCAACTTGAAAAAGTGGCACCGAGTCGGTGCTTTTTTTCTCGAGTACTAGGATCCATTA
GGCGGCCGCGTGGATAACCGTATTACCGCCATGCATTAGTTATTAATAGTAATCAATTACGGGGTCATTA
GTTCATAGCCCATATATGGAGTTCCGCGTTACATAACTTACGGTAAATGGCCCGCCTGGCTGACCGCCCA
ACGACCCCCGCCCATTGACGTCAATAATGACGTATGTTCCCATAGTAACGCCAATAGGGACTTTCCATTG
ACGTCAATGGGTGGAGTATTTACGGTAAACTGCCCACTTGGCAGTACATCAAGTGTATCATATGCCAAGT
ACGCCCCCTATTGACGTCAATGACGGTAAATGGCCCGCCTGGCATTATGCCCAGTACATGACCTTATGGG
ACTTTCCTACTTGGCAGTACATCTACGTATTAGTCATCGCTATTACCATGGTGATGCGGTTTTGGCAGTA
CATCAATGGGCGTGGATAGCGGTTTGACTCACGGGGATTTCCAAGTCTCCACCCCATTGACGTCAATGGG
AGTTTGTTTTGGCACCAAAATCAACGGGACTTTCCAAAATGTCGTAACAACTCCGCCCCATTGACGCAAA
TGGGCGGTAGGCGTGTACGGTGGGAGGTCTATATAAGCAGAGCTGGTTTAGTGAACCGTCAGATCCGCTA
GCCCACCATGCCCGGGGTGAGCAAGGGCGAGGAGGATAACATGGCCATCATCAAGGAGTTCATGCGCTTC
AAGGTGCACATGGAGGGCTCCGTGAACGGCCACGAGTTCGAGATCGAGGGCGAGGGCGAGGGCCGCCCCT
ACGAGGGCACCCAGACCGCCAAGCTGAAGGTGACCAAGGGTGGCCCCCTGCCCTTCGCCTGGGACATCCT
GTCCCCTCAGTTCATGTACGGCTCCAAGGCCTACGTGAAGCACCCCGCCGACATCCCCGACTACTTGAAG
CTGTCCTTCCCCGAGGGCTTCAAGTGGGAGCGCGTGATGAACTTCGAGGACGGCGGCGTGGTGACCGTGA
CCCAGGACTCCTCCCTGCAGGACGGCGAGTTCATCTACAAGGTGAAGCTGCGCGGCACCAACTTCCCCTC
CGACGGCCCCGTAATGCAGAAGAAGACCATGGGCTGGGAGGCCTCCTCCGAGCGGATGTACCCCGAGGAC
GGCGCCCTGAAGGGCGAGATCAAGCAGAGGCTGAAGCTGAAGGACGGCGGCCACTACGACGCTGAGGTCA
AGACCACCTACAAGGCCAAGAAGCCCGTGCAGCTGCCCGGCGCCTACAACGTCAACATCAAGTTGGACAT
CACCTCCCACAACGAGGACTACACCATCGTGGAACAGTACGAACGCGCCGAGGGCCGCCACTCCACCGGC
GGCATGGACGAGCTGTACAAGTAAGAATTCGTCGAGGGACCTAATAACTTCGTATAGCATACATTATACG
AAGTTATACATGTTTAAGGGTTCCGGTTCCACTAGGTACAATTCGATATCAAGCTTATCGATAATCAACC
TCTGGATTACAAAATTTGTGAAAGATTGACTGGTATTCTTAACTATGTTGCTCCTTTTACGCTATGTGGA
TACGCTGCTTTAATGCCTTTGTATCATGCTATTGCTTCCCGTATGGCTTTCATTTTCTCCTCCTTGTATA
AATCCTGGTTGCTGTCTCTTTATGAGGAGTTGTGGCCCGTTGTCAGGCAACGTGGCGTGGTGTGCACTGT
GTTTGCTGACGCAACCCCCACTGGTTGGGGCATTGCCACCACCTGTCAGCTCCTTTCCGGGACTTTCGCT
TTCCCCCTCCCTATTGCCACGGCGGAACTCATCGCCGCCTGCCTTGCCCGCTGCTGGACAGGGGCTCGGC
TGTTGGGCACTGACAATTCCGTGGTGTTGTCGGGGAAATCATCGTCCTTTCCTTGGCTGCTCGCCTGTGT
TGCCACCTGGATTCTGCGCGGGACGTCCTTCTGCTACGTCCCTTCGGCCCTCAATCCAGCGGACCTTCCT
TCCCGCGGCCTGCTGCCGGCTCTGCGGCCTCTTCCGCGTCTTCGCCTTCGCCCTCAGACGAGTCGGATCT
CCCTTTGGGCCGCCTCCCCGCATCGATACCGTCGACCTCGATCGAGACCTAGAAAAACATGGAGCAATCA
CAAGTAGCAATACAGCAGCTACCAATGCTGATTGTGCCTGGCTAGAAGCACAAGAGGAGGAGGAGGTGGG
TTTTCCAGTCACACCTCAGGTACCTTTAAGACCAATGACTTACAAGGCAGCTGTAGATCTTAGCCACTTT
TTAAAAGAAAAGGGGGGACTGGAAGGGCTAATTCACTCCCAACGAAGACAAGATATCCTTGATCTGTGGA
TCTACCACACACAAGGCTACTTCCCTGATTGGCAGAACTACACACCAGGGCCAGGGATCAGATATCCACT
GACCTTTGGATGGTGCTACAAGCTAGTACCAGTTGAGCAAGAGAAGGTAGAAGAAGCCAATGAAGGAGAG
AACACCCGCTTGTTACACCCTGTGAGCCTGCATGGGATGGATGACCCGGAGAGAGAAGTATTAGAGTGGA
GGTTTGACAGCCGCCTAGCATTTCATCACATGGCCCGAGAGCTGCATCCGGACTGTACTGGGTCTCTCTG
GTTAGACCAGATCTGAGCCTGGGAGCTCTCTGGCTAACTAGGGAACCCACTGCTTAAGCCTCAATAAAGC
TTGCCTTGAGTGCTTCAAGTAGTGTGTGCCCGTCTGTTGTGTGACTCTGGTAACTAGAGATCCCTCAGAC
CCTTTTAGTCAGTGTGGAAAATCTCTAGCAGCATGTGAGCAAAAGGCCAGCAAAAGGCCAGGAACCGTAA
AAAGGCCGCGTTGCTGGCGTTTTTCCATAGGCTCCGCCCCCCTGACGAGCATCACAAAAATCGACGCTCA
AGTCAGAGGTGGCGAAACCCGACAGGACTATAAAGATACCAGGCGTTTCCCCCTGGAAGCTCCCTCGTGC
GCTCTCCTGTTCCGACCCTGCCGCTTACCGGATACCTGTCCGCCTTTCTCCCTTCGGGAAGCGTGGCGCT
TTCTCATAGCTCACGCTGTAGGTATCTCAGTTCGGTGTAGGTCGTTCGCTCCAAGCTGGGCTGTGTGCAC
GAACCCCCCGTTCAGCCCGACCGCTGCGCCTTATCCGGTAACTATCGTCTTGAGTCCAACCCGGTAAGAC
ACGACTTATCGCCACTGGCAGCAGCCACTGGTAACAGGATTAGCAGAGCGAGGTATGTAGGCGGTGCTAC
AGAGTTCTTGAAGTGGTGGCCTAACTACGGCTACACTAGAAGAACAGTATTTGGTATCTGCGCTCTGCTG
AAGCCAGTTACCTTCGGAAAAAGAGTTGGTAGCTCTTGATCCGGCAAACAAACCACCGCTGGTAGCGGTG
GTTTTTTTGTTTGCAAGCAGCAGATTACGCGCAGAAAAAAAGGATCTCAAGAAGATCCTTTGATCTTTTC
TACGGGGTCTGACGCTCAGTGGAACGAAAACTCACGTTAAGGGATTTTGGTCATGAGATTATCAAAAAGG
ATCTTCACCTAGATCCTTTTAAATTAAAAATGAAGTTTTAAATCAATCTAAAGTATATATGAGTAAACTT
GGTCTGACAGTTACCAATGCTTAATCAGTGAGGCACCTATCTCAGCGATCTGTCTATTTCGTTCATCCAT
AGTTGCCTGACTCCCCGTCGTGTAGATAACTACGATACGGGAGGGCTTACCATCTGGCCCCAGTGCTGCA
ATGATACCGCGAGACCCACGCTCACCGGCTCCAGATTTATCAGCAATAAACCAGCCAGCCGGAAGGGCCG
AGCGCAGAAGTGGTCCTGCAACTTTATCCGCCTCCATCCAGTCTATTAATTGTTGCCGGGAAGCTAGAGT
AAGTAGTTCGCCAGTTAATAGTTTGCGCAACGTTGTTGCCATTGCTACAGGCATCGTGGTGTCACGCTCG
TCGTTTGGTATGGCTTCATTCAGCTCCGGTTCCCAACGATCAAGGCGAGTTACATGATCCCCCATGTTGT
GCAAAAAAGCGGTTAGCTCCTTCGGTCCTCCGATCGTTGTCAGAAGTAAGTTGGCCGCAGTGTTATCACT
CATGGTTATGGCAGCACTGCATAATTCTCTTACTGTCATGCCATCCGTAAGATGCTTTTCTGTGACTGGT
GAGTACTCAACCAAGTCATTCTGAGAATAGTGTATGCGGCGACCGAGTTGCTCTTGCCCGGCGTCAATAC
GGGATAATACCGCGCCACATAGCAGAACTTTAAAAGTGCTCATCATTGGAAAACGTTCTTCGGGGCGAAA
ACTCTCAAGGATCTTACCGCTGTTGAGATCCAGTTCGATGTAACCCACTCGTGCACCCAACTGATCTTCA
GCATCTTTTACTTTCACCAGCGTTTCTGGGTGAGCAAAAACAGGAAGGCAAAATGCCGCAAAAAAGGGAA
TAAGGGCGACACGGAAATGTTGAATACTCATACTCTTCCTTTTTCAATATTATTGAAGCATTTATCAGGG
TTATTGTCTCATGAGCGGATACATATTTGAATGTATTTAGAAAAATAAACAAATAGGGGTTCCGCGCACA
TTTCCCCGAAAAGTGCCACCTGAC
