>Addgene plasmid #84249 | pSLQ1869-1 pHR: U6-SpsgSV40 CMV-mCherry | addgene partial sequence | sequence record 165811 | FUGW-Fwd 5'-ATTACAGGGACAGCAGAGATCC-3'
CGGGCCCGCTCTAGAGATCCGACGCGCCATCTCTAGGCCCGCGCCGGCCCCCTCGCACGGACTTGTGGGA
GAAGCTCGGCTACTCCCCTGCCCCGGTTAATTTGCATATAATATTTCCTAGTAACTATAGAGGCTTAATG
TGCGATAAAAGACAGATAATCTGTTCTTTTTAATACTAGCTACATTTTACATGATAGGCTTGGATTTCTA
TAACTTCGTATAGCATACATTATACGAAGTTATAAACAGCACAAAAGGAAACTCACCCTAACTGTAAAGT
AATTGTGTGTTTTGAGACTATAAGTATCCCTTGGAGAACCACCTTGTTGGAAAGTCCCCAGGCTCCCCAG
CGTTTAAGAGCTATGCTGGAAACAGCATAGCAAGTTTAAATAAGGCTAGTCCGTTATCAACTTGAAAAAG
TGGCACCGAGTCGGTGCTTTTTTTCTCGAGTACTAGGATCCATTAGGCGGCCGCGTGGATAACCGTATTA
CCGCCATGCATTAGTTATTAATAGTAATCAATTACGGGGTCATTAGTTCATAGCCCATATATGGAGTTCC
GCGTTACATAACTTACGGTAAATGGCCCGCCTGGCTGACCGCCCAACGACCCCCGCCCATTGACGTCAAT
AATGACGTATGTTCCCATAGTAACGCCAATAGGGACTTTCCATTGACGTCAATGGGTGGAGTATTTACGG
TAAACTGCCCACTTGGCAGTACATCAAGTGTATCATATGCCAAGTACGCCCCCTATTGACGTCAATGACG
GTAAATGGCCCGCCTGGCATTATGCCCAGTACATGACCTTATGGGACTTTCCTACTTGGCAGTACATCTA
CGTATTAGTCATCGCTATTACCATGGTGATGCGGTTTTGGCAGTACATCAATGGGCGTGGATAGCGGTTT
GACTCACGGGGATTTCCAAGTCTCCACCCCATTGACGTCAATGGGAGTTTGTTTTGGCACCAAAATCAAC
GGGACTTTCCAAAATGTCGTAACAACTCCGCCCCAT
