>Addgene plasmid #84249 | pSLQ1869-1 pHR: U6-SpsgSV40 CMV-mCherry | addgene partial sequence | sequence record 165815 | WPRE-R 5'-CATAGCGTAAAAGGAGCAACA-3'
TCAATCTTTCACAAATTTTGTAATCCAGAGGTTGATTATCGATAAGCTTGATATCGAATTGTACCTAGTG
GAACCGGAACCCTTAAACATGTATAACTTCGTATAATGTATGCTATACGAAGTTATTAGGTCCCTCGACG
AATTCTTACTTGTACAGCTCGTCCATGCCGCCGGTGGAGTGGCGGCCCTCGGCGCGTTCGTACTGTTCCA
CGATGGTGTAGTCCTCGTTGTGGGAGGTGATGTCCAACTTGATGTTGACGTTGTAGGCGCCGGGCAGCTG
CACGGGCTTCTTGGCCTTGTAGGTGGTCTTGACCTCAGCGTCGTAGTGGCCGCCGTCCTTCAGCTTCAGC
CTCTGCTTGATCTCGCCCTTCAGGGCGCCGTCCTCGGGGTACATCCGCTCGGAGGAGGCCTCCCAGCCCA
TGGTCTTCTTCTGCATTACGGGGCCGTCGGAGGGGAAGTTGGTGCCGCGCAGCTTCACCTTGTAGATGAA
CTCGCCGTCCTGCAGGGAGGAGTCCTGGGTCACGGTCACCACGCCGCCGTCCTCGAAGTTCATCACGCGC
TCCCACTTGAAGCCCTCGGGGAAGGACAGCTTCAAGTAGTCGGGGATGTCGGCGGGGTGCTTCACGTAGG
CCTTGGAGCCGTACATGAACTGAGGGGACAGGATGTCCCAGGCGAAGGGCAGGGGGCCACCCTTGGTCAC
CTTCAGCTTGGCGGTCTGGGTGCCCTCGTAGGGGCGGCCCTCGCCCTCGCCCTCGATCTCGAACTCGTGG
CCGTTCACGGAGCCCTCCATGTGCACCTTGAAGCGCATGAACTCCTTGATGATGGCCATGTTATCCTCCT
CGCCCTTGCTCACCCCGGGCATGGTGGGCTAGCGGATCTGACGGTTCACTAAACCAGCTCTGCTTATATA
GACCTCCCACCGTACACGCCTACCGCCCATTTGCGTCAATGGGGCGGAGTTGTTACGACATTTTGGAAAG
TCCCGTTGATTTTGGTGCCAAAACAAACTCCCATTGACGTCAATGGGGTGGAGACTTGGAAATCCCCGTG
AGTCAAACCGCT
